Addgene plasmid #160390: PJD1223
Purpose: Encodes L-A cDNA for curing L-A virus and Parent for pJD1223-NAT
Depositing lab: John McCusker. Depositing organization: Duke University.
Backbone
  Vector backbone: PJD1223
  Backbone manufacturer: J Virol . 1993 May;67(5):2764-71. doi: 10.1128/JVI.67.5.2764-2771.1993.
  Backbone size w/o insert (bp): 9854
  Total vector size (bp): 12223
  Vector type: Yeast Expression
  Selectable markers: Nourseothricin
Growth in bacteria
  Bacterial resistance: Ampicillin, 100 μg/mL
  Growth temperature: 37°C
  Growth strain: DH5alpha
  Copy number: High Copy
Gene/Insert
  Gene/Insert name: L-A Gag-Pol
  Species: S. cerevisiae (budding yeast)
  Insert size (bp): 4516
  Promoter: TRP1
  Cloning method: Unknown
  Sequencing primers: 5′ NA; 3′ NA
Terms and licenses: Academic/Nonprofit Terms; Industry Terms: Not Available to Industry
Depositor comments: pJD1223-NAT was constructed by short-homology in vivo replacement of TRP1 on pJD1223 (J Virol . 1993 May;67(5):2764-71) with NAT PCR product generated using primers TATTGAGCACGTGAGTATACGTGATTAAGCACACAAAGGCAGCTTGGAGTcagctgaagcttcgtacgc and caagtgcacaaacaatacttaaataaatactactcagtaataacctattttaggccactagtggatctg from pAG25.
How to cite: PJD1223 was a gift from John McCusker (Addgene plasmid # 160390 ; http://n2t.net/addgene:160390 ; RRID:Addgene_160390)
