[The description below was written by a language model from this plasmid's Addgene catalogue record and pLannotate feature annotations shown in this document.]
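Description:
PJD1223 is a yeast expression shuttle plasmid carrying a cDNA copy of the Saccharomyces cerevisiae L-A double-stranded RNA virus. According to the record it is used to cure yeast strains of the resident L-A virus, and it is the parent of the derivative pJD1223-NAT. In E. coli it is maintained through a ColE1/pMB1-type origin and selected with ampicillin via the bla gene. The backbone is clearly pBR322-derived, retaining the bom site, rop and tetracycline-resistance gene fragments that are interrupted by an inserted f1 phage origin. In yeast, replication is provided by the 2μ origin (with an adjacent RAF1 fragment from the 2μ plasmid), and an ARS1 fragment is also detected.

The payload is the L-A Gag-Pol region. The annotated gag open reading frame encodes the capsid protein, and it overlaps the downstream pol reading frame, which encodes the RNA-dependent RNA polymerase. In L-A, the polymerase is made as a Gag-Pol fusion by ribosomal frameshifting in the overlap. The cDNA is flanked by pBluescript polylinker remnants.

The catalogue names TRP1 as the promoter, but in the feature table the TRP1 promoter sits directly upstream of the TRP1 marker gene, far from the insert. No promoter is annotated immediately upstream of gag, so the element driving the cDNA is not clear from the record.

There are two further inconsistencies. The catalogue lists nourseothricin as the yeast marker, yet the sequenced plasmid carries TRP1 and no NAT cassette; the depositor comments indicate that NAT replaced TRP1 only in the derivative. The sequenced record is also about 13.7 kb, larger than the stated total size of about 12.2 kb.
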