Features (pLannotate 1.2.2; 19 found; start..end, strand, type, name):
    244..405     -  CDS            RAF1 (fragment): RAF_YEAST - Experimental evidence at transcript level: Swiss-Prot protein existence level 2. Antagonizes transcriptional repression of recombinase FLP by REP1-REP2. May play a role in plasmid partitioning. From Saccharomyces cerevisiae (strain ATCC 204508 / S288c) (Baker's yeast).
    451..1125    -  CDS            TRP1: phosphoribosylanthranilate isomerase, required for tryptophan biosynthesis; S. cerevisiae TRP1; yeast auxotrophic marker
   1126..1227    -  promoter       TRP1 promoter: S. cerevisiae TRP1
   1333..1437    +  promoter       AmpR promoter: bla
   1438..2298    +  CDS            AmpR: β-lactamase; bla; confers resistance to ampicillin, carbenicillin, and related antibiotics
   2469..3057    +  rep_origin     ori: high-copy-number ColE1/pMB1/pBR322/pUC origin of replication
   3243..3383    -  misc_feature   bom: basis of mobility region from pBR322
   3485..3676    -  CDS            rop: Rop protein, which maintains plasmids at low copy number; rop
   3693..4073    +  CDS            YPB1_ECOLX: Protein predicted: Swiss-Prot protein existence level 4. From Escherichia coli.
   4315..4942    -  CDS            TcR (fragment) (sequence partly withheld): tetracycline efflux protein; tet; confers resistance to tetracycline
   4939..5367    +  rep_origin     f1 ori (sequence partly withheld): f1 bacteriophage origin of replication; arrow indicates direction of (+) strand synthesis
   5450..5731    -  CDS            TcR (fragment) (sequence partly withheld): tetracycline efflux protein; tet; confers resistance to tetracycline
   5728..5968    -  rep_origin     ARS1 (fragment): S. cerevisiae autonomously replicating sequence ARS1
   5960..6577    -  CDS            ADP1 (fragment): ADP1_YEAST - Experimental evidence at protein level: Swiss-Prot protein existence level 1. From Saccharomyces cerevisiae (strain ATCC 204508 / S288c) (Baker's yeast).
   7455..7504    -  misc_feature   MCS (fragment): pBluescript multiple cloning site
   7533..9572    +  CDS            gag: GAG_SCVLA - Experimental evidence at protein level: Swiss-Prot protein existence level 1. Binds and removes 5' cap structures from cellular mRNA. Forms a covalent bond with m7GMP through His-154 of the capsid protein while releasing the mRNA body. From Saccharomyces cerevisiae virus L-A (ScV-L-A) (ScVL1).
   9461..12046   +  CDS            gag-pol (fragment): RDRP_SCVLA - Protein inferred from homology: Swiss-Prot protein existence level 3. RNA-dependent RNA polymerase which replicates the viral genome. Catalyzes the transcription of fully conservative plus-strand genomic RNAs that are extruded from the virion into the cytoplasm where they function as mRNAs for translation of viral proteins and also as substrates for encapsidation to form new virions. Once encapsidated, the positive strand is converted to dsRNA by the RNA-directed RNA polymerase. Displays ssRNA-binding activity. From Saccharomyces cerevisiae virus L-A (ScV-L-A) (ScVL1).
  12074..12119   -  misc_feature   MCS (fragment): pBluescript multiple cloning site
  12463..90      +  rep_origin     2μ ori (across the origin): yeast 2μ plasmid origin of replication
>Addgene plasmid #160390 | PJD1223 | addgene full sequence | sequence record 314529 | Addgene NGS Result
TGTAAAAATGCAGCTCAGATTCTTTGTTTGAAAAATTAGCGCTCTCGCGTTGCATTTTTGTTCTACAAAA
TGAAGCACAGATGCTTCGTTAACAAAGATATGCTATTGAAGTGCAAGATGGAAACGCAGAAAATGAACCG
GGGATGCGACGTGCAAGATTACCTATGCAATAGATGCAATAGTTTCTCCAGGAACCGAAATACATACATT
GTCTTCCGTAAAGCGCTAGACTATATATTATTATACAGGTTCAAATATACTATCTGTTTCAGGGAAAACT
CCCAGGTTCGGATGTTCAAAATTCAATGATGGGTAACAAGTACGATCGTAAATCTGTAAAACAGTTTGTC
GGATATTAGGCTGTATCTCCTCAAAGCGTATTCGAATATCATTGAGAAGCTGCAGGCAAGTGCACAAACA
ATACTTAAATAAATACTACTCAGTAATAACCTATTTCTTAGCATTTTTGACGAAATTTGCTATTTTGTTA
GAGTCTTTTACACCATTTGTCTCCACACCTCCGCTTACATCAACACCAATAACGCCATTTAATCTAAGCG
CATCACCAACATTTTCTGGCGTCAGTCCACCAGCTAACATAAAATGTAAGCTTTCGGGGCTCTCTTGCCT
TCCAACCCAGTCAGAAATCGAGTTCCAATCCAAAAGTTCACCTGTCCCACCTGCTTCTGAATCAAACAAG
GGAATAAACGAATGAGGTTTCTGTGAAGCTGCACTGAGTAGTATGTTGCAGTCTTTTGGAAATACGAGTC
TTTTAATAACTGGCAAACCGAGGAACTCTTGGTATTCTTGCCACGACTCATCTCCATGCAGTTGGACGAT
ATCAATGCCGTAATCATTGACCAGAGCCAAAACATCCTCCTTAGGTTGATTACGAAACACGCCAACCAAG
TATTTCGGAGTGCCTGAACTATTTTTATATGCTTTTACAAGACTTGAAATTTTCCTTGCAATAACCGGGT
CAATTGTTCTCTTTCTATTGGGCACACATATAATACCCAGCAAGTCAGCATCGGAATCTAGAGCACATTC
TGCGGCCTCTGTGCTCTGCAAGCCGCAAACTTTCACCAATGGACCAGAACTACCTGTGAAATTAATAACA
GACATACTCCAAGCTGCCTTTGTGTGCTTAATCACGTATACTCACGTGCTCAATAGTCACCAATGCCCTC
CCTCTTGGCCCTCTCCTTTTCTTTTTTCGACCGAATTAATTCTTGAAGACGAAAGGGCCTCGTGATACGC
CTATTTTTATAGGTTAATGTCATGATAATAATGGTTTCTTAGACGTCAGGTGGCACTTTTCGGGGAAATG
TGCGCGGAACCCCTATTTGTTTATTTTTCTAAATACATTCAAATATGTATCCGCTCATGAGACAATAACC
CTGATAAATGCTTCAATAATATTGAAAAAGGAAGAGTATGAGTATTCAACATTTCCGTGTCGCCCTTATT
CCCTTTTTTGCGGCATTTTGCCTTCCTGTTTTTGCTCACCCAGAAACGCTGGTGAAAGTAAAAGATGCTG
AAGATCAGTTGGGTGCACGAGTGGGTTACATCGAACTGGATCTCAACAGCGGTAAGATCCTTGAGAGTTT
TCGCCCCGAAGAACGTTTTCCAATGATGAGCACTTTTAAAGTTCTGCTATGTGGCGCGGTATTATCCCGT
GTTGACGCCGGGCAAGAGCAACTCGGTCGCCGCATACACTATTCTCAGAATGACTTGGTTGAGTACTCAC
CAGTCACAGAAAAGCATCTTACGGATGGCATGACAGTAAGAGAATTATGCAGTGCTGCCATAACCATGAG
TGATAACACTGCGGCCAACTTACTTCTGACAACGATCGGAGGACCGAAGGAGCTAACCGCTTTTTTGCAC
AACATGGGGGATCATGTAACTCGCCTTGATCGTTGGGAACCGGAGCTGAATGAAGCCATACCAAACGACG
AGCGTGACACCACGATGCCTGCAGCAATGGCAACAACGTTGCGCAAACTATTAACTGGCGAACTACTTAC
TCTAGCTTCCCGGCAACAATTAATAGACTGGATGGAGGCGGATAAAGTTGCAGGACCACTTCTGCGCTCG
GCCCTTCCGGCTGGCTGGTTTATTGCTGATAAATCTGGAGCCGGTGAGCGTGGGTCTCGCGGTATCATTG
CAGCACTGGGGCCAGATGGTAAGCCCTCCCGTATCGTAGTTATCTACACGACGGGGAGTCAGGCAACTAT
GGATGAACGAAATAGACAGATCGCTGAGATAGGTGCCTCACTGATTAAGCATTGGTAACTGTCAGACCAA
GTTTACTCATATATACTTTAGATTGATTTAAAACTTCATTTTTAATTTAAAAGGATCTAGGTGAAGATCC
TTTTTGATAATCTCATGACCAAAATCCCTTAACGTGAGTTTTCGTTCCACTGAGCGTCAGACCCCGTAGA
AAAGATCAAAGGATCTTCTTGAGATCCTTTTTTTCTGCGCGTAATCTGCTGCTTGCAAACAAAAAAACCA
CCGCTACCAGCGGTGGTTTGTTTGCCGGATCAAGAGCTACCAACTCTTTTTCCGAAGGTAACTGGCTTCA
GCAGAGCGCAGATACCAAATACTGTCCTTCTAGTGTAGCCGTAGTTAGGCCACCACTTCAAGAACTCTGT
AGCACCGCCTACATACCTCGCTCTGCTAATCCTGTTACCAGTGGCTGCTGCCAGTGGCGATAAGTCGTGT
CTTACCGGGTTGGACTCAAGACGATAGTTACCGGATAAGGCGCAGCGGTCGGGCTGAACGGGGGGTTCGT
GCACACAGCCCAGCTTGGAGCGAACGACCTACACCGAACTGAGATACCTACAGCGTGAGCTATGAGAAAG
CGCCACGCTTCCCGAAGGGAGAAAGGCGGACAGGTATCCGGTAAGCGGCAGGGTCGGAACAGGAGAGCGC
ACGAGGGAGCTTCCAGGGGGAAACGCCTGGTATCTTTATAGTCCTGTCGGGTTTCGCCACCTCTGACTTG
AGCGTCGATTTTTGTGATGCTCGTCAGGGGGGCGGAGCCTATGGAAAAACGCCAGCAACGCGGCCTTTTT
ACGGTTCCTGGCCTTTTGCTGGCCTTTTGCTCACATGTTCTTTCCTGCGTTATCCCCTGATTCTGTGGAT
AACCGTATTACCGCCTTTGAGTGAGCTGATACCGCTCGCCGCAGCCGAACGACCGAGCGCAGCGAGTCAG
TGAGCGAGGAAGCGGAAGAGCGCCTGATGCGGTATTTTCTCCTTACGCATCTGTGCGGTATTTCACACCG
CATATGGTGCACTCTCAGTACAATCTGCTCTGATGCCGCATAGTTAAGCCAGTATACACTCCGCTATCGC
TACGTGACTGGGTCATGGCTGCGCCCCGACACCCGCCAACACCCGCTGACGCGCCCTGACGGGCTTGTCT
GCTCCCGGCATCCGCTTACAGACAAGCTGTGACCGTCTCCGGGAGCTGCATGTGTCAGAGGTTTTCACCG
TCATCACCGAAACGCGCGAGGCAGCTGCGGTAAAGCTCATCAGCGTGGTCGTGAAGCGATTCACAGATGT
CTGCCTGTTCATCCGCGTCCAGCTCGTTGAGTTTCTCCAGAAGCGTTAATGTCTGGCTTCTGATAAAGCG
GGCCATGTTAAGGGCGGTTTTTTCCTGTTTGGTCACTGATGCCTCCGTGTAAGGGGGATTTCTGTTCATG
GGGGTAATGATACCGATGAAACGAGAGAGGATGCTCACGATACGGGTTACTGATGATGAACATGCCCGGT
TACTGGAACGTTGTGAGGGTAAACAACTGGCGGTATGGATGCGGCGGGACCAGAGAAAAATCACTCAGGG
TCAATGCCAGCGCTTCGTTAATACAGATGTAGGTGTTCCACAGGGTAGCCAGCAGCATCCTGCGATGCAG
ATCCGGAACATAATGGTGCAGGGCGCTGACTTCCGCGTTTCCAGACTTTACGAAACACGGAAACCGAAGA
CCATTCATGTTGTTGCTCAGGTCGCAGACGTTTTGCAGCAGCAGTCGCTTCACGTTCGCTCGCGTATCGG
TGATTCATTCTGCTAACCAGTAAGGCAACCCCGCCAGCCTAGCCGGGTCCTCAACGACAGGAGCACGATC
ATGCGCACCCGTGGCCAGGACCCAACGCTGCCCGAGATGCGCCGCGTGCGGCTGCTGGAGATGGCGGACG
CGATGGATATGTTCTGCCAAGGGTTGGTTTGCGCATTCACAGTTCTCCGCAAGAATTGATTGGCTCCAAT
TCTTGGAGTGGTGAATCCGTTAGCGAGGTGCCGCCGGCTTCCATTCAGGTCGAGGTGGCCCGGCTCCATG
CACCGCGACGCAACGCGGGGAGGCAGACAAGGTATAGGGCGGCGCCTACAATCCATGCCAACCCGTTCCA
TGTGCTCGCCGAGGCGGCATAAATCGCCGTGACGATCAGCGGTCCAATGATCGAAGTTAGGCTGGTAAGA
GCCGCGAGCGATCCTTGAAGCTGTCCCTGATGGTCGTCATCTACCTGCCTGGACAGCATGGCCTGCAACG
CGGGCATCCCGATGCCGCCGGAAGCGAGAAGAATCATAATGGGGAAGGCCATCCAGCCTCGCGTCGCGAA
CGCCAGCAAGACGTAGCCCAGCGCGTCGGCCGCCATGCCGGCGATAATGGCCTGCTTCTCGCCGAAACGT
TTGGTGGCGGGACCAGTGACGAAGGCTTGAGCGAGGGCGTGCAAGATTCCGAATACCGCAAGCGACAGGC
CGATCATCGTCGCGCTCCAGCGAAAGCGGTCCTCGCCGAAAATGACCCAGAGCGCTGCCGGCACCTGTCC
TACGAGTTGCATGATAAAGAAGACAGTCATAAGTGCGGCGACGATAGTCATGCCCCGCGCCCACCGGAAG
GAGCTGACTGGGTTGAAGGCTCTCAAGGGCATCGGTCG
[124 nt withheld, positions 4939-5062]
C
[91 nt withheld, positions 5064-5154]
A
[49 nt withheld, positions 5156-5204]
CCTTTGACGTTGGAGTCCACGTTCTTT
[37 nt withheld, positions 5232-5268]
ACCCTATCTCGGTCTATTCTTTTGATTTATAAGGGATTTTGCCGATTTCGGCCTATTGGTTAAAAAATGA
GCTGATTTAACAAAAATTTAACGCGAATTTTAACAAAATATTAACGCTTACAATTTAAATATTTGCTTAT
ACAATCT
[37 nt withheld, positions 5416-5452]
CGACGCTCTCCCTTATGCGACTCCTGCATTAGGAAGCAGCCCAGTAGTAGGTTGAGGCCGTTGAGCACCG
CCGCCGCAAGGAATGGTGCATGCAAGGAGATGGCGCCCAACAGTCCCCCGGCCACGGGGCCTGCCACCAT
ACCCACGCCGAAACAAGCGCTCATGAGCCCGAAGTGGCGAGCCCGATCTTCCCCATCGGTGATGTCGGCG
ATATAGGCGCCAGCAACCGCACCTGTGGCGCCGGTGATGCCGGCCACGATGCGTCCGGCGTAGAGGATCT
TTTATGCTTGCTTTTCAAAAGGCCTGCAGGCAAGTGCACAAACAATACTTAAATAAATACTACTCAGTAA
TAACCTATTTCTTAGCATTTTTGACGAAATTTGCTATTTTGTTAGAGTCTTTTACACCATTTGTCTCCAC
ACCTCCGCTTACATCAACACCAATAACGCCATTTAATCTAAGCGCATCACCAACATTTTCTGGCGTCAGT
CCACCAGCTAACATAAAATGTAAGCTTTCTAACTGATCTATCCAAAACTGAAAATTACATTCTTGATTAG
GTTTATCACAGGCAAATGTAATTTGTGGTATTTTGCCGTTCAAAATCTGTAGAATTTTCTCATTGGTCAC
ATTACAACCTGAAAATACTTTATCTACAATCATACCATTCTTATAACATGTCCCCTTAATACTAGGATCA
GGCATGAACGCATCACAGACAAAATCTTCTTGACAAACGTCACAATTGATCCCTCCCCATCCGTTATCAC
AATGACAGGTGTCATTTTGTGCTCTTATGGGACGATCCTTATTACCGCTTTCATCCGGTGATAGACCGCC
ACAGAGGGGCAGAGAGCAATCATCACCTGCAAACCCTTCTATACACTCACATCTACCAGTGTACGAATTG
CATTCAGAAAACTGTTTGCATTCAAAAATAGGTAGCATACAATTAAAACATGGCGGGCATGTATCATTGC
CCTTATCTTGTGCAGTTAGACGCGAATTTTTCGAAGAAGTACCTTCAAAGAATGGGGTCTTATCTTGTTT
TGCAAGTACCACTGAGCAGGATAATAATAGAAATGATAATATACTATAGTAGAGATAACGTCGATGACTT
CCCATACTGTAATTGCTTTTAGTTGTGTATTTTTAGTGTGCAAGTTTCTGTAAATCGATTAATTTTTTTT
TCTTTCCTCTTTTTATTAACCTTAATTTTTATTTTAGATTCCTGACTTCAACTCAAGACGCACAGATATT
ATAACATCTGCATAATAGGCATTTGCAAGAATTACTCGTGAGTAAGGAAAGAGTGAGGAACTATCGCATA
CCTGCATTTAAAGATGCCGATTTGGGCGCGAATCCTTTATTTTGGCTTCACCCTCATACTATTATCAGGG
CCAGAAAAAGGAAGTGTTTCCCTCCTTCTTGAATTGATGTTACCCTCATAAAGCACGTGGCCTCTTATCG
AGAAAGAAATTACCGTCGCTCGTGATTTGTTTGCAAAAAGAACAAAACTGAAAAAACCCAGACACGCTCG
ACTTCCTGTCTTCCTATTGATTGCAGCTTCCAATTTCGTCACACAACAAGGTCCTAGCGACGGCTCACAG
GTTTTGTAACAAGCAATCGAAGGTTCTGGAATGGCGGGAAAGGGTTTAGTACCACATGCTATGATGCCCA
CTGTGATCTCCAGAGCAAAGTTCGTTCGATCGTACTGTTACTCTCTCTCTTTCAAACAGAATTGTCCGAA
TCGTGTGACAACAACAGCCTGTTCTCACACACTCTTTTCTTCTAACCAAGGGGGTGGTTTAGTTTAGTAG
AACCTCGTGAAACTTACATTTACATATATATAAACTTGCATAAATTGGTCAATGCAAGAAATACATATTT
GGTCTTTTCTAATTCGTAGTTTTTCAAGTTCTTAGATGCTTTCTTTTTCTCTTTTTTACAGATCATCAAG
GAAGTAATTATCTACTTTTTACAACAAATCTAGAATTCGGATCCTCGAGGTCGACGGTATCGATAAGCTT
GATATCGAATTCCTGCAGCCCGAAAAATTTTTAAATTCATATAACTCCCCATGCTAAGATTTGTTACTAA
AAACTCTCAAGATAAATCGTCTGATCTATTCTCTATTTGTTCTGATCGCGGAACTTTTGTTGCCCATAAT
AGAGTTCGGACTGATTTCAAGTTTGACAACTTAGTATTCAACCGAGTTTATGGTGTTTCTCAAAAATTTA
CGTTAGTCGGTAACCCGACAGTCTGCTTTAATGAAGGCAGTTCTTACCTAGAAGGTATTGCTAAAAAGTA
CCTAACTTTGGATGGAGGACTTGCCATTGACAATGTCCTCAATGAGTTGAGATCCACTTGCGGTATCCCA
GGTAATGCTGTTGCATCTCATGCGTATAATATTACATCCTGGCGTTGGTATGACAATCACGTGGCACTGT
TGATGAACATGTTGCGTGCTTACCACTTACAAGTATTGACCGAACAGGGCCAATATAGCGCTGGAGATAT
CCCTATGTACCATGATGGACATGTCAAAATCAAGCTACCAGTGACTATCGATGACACGGCAGGCCCAACA
CAATTCGCTTGGCCTAGTGACAGGTCTACTGATTCGTATCCTGATTGGGCACAGTTTTCTGAATCATTTC
CATCAATCGACGTCCCGTACCTAGATGTTAGGCCATTGACCGTAACGGAAGTCAATTTCGTGCTTATGAT
GATGAGTAAGTGGCATAGACGTACTAACTTAGCGATAGACTACGAGGCACCCCAACTAGCTGATAAGTTC
GCTTACCGCCATGCGCTTACTGTTCAAGACGCTGACGAGTGGATAGAAGGCGATAGAACTGATGACCAGT
TCCGCCCCCCCTCGTCTAAAGTAATGTTATCGGCACTTCGTAAGTACGTGAACCATAACAGGCTGTACAA
TCAGTTTTACACTGCAGCACAACTGTTAGCTCAAATTATGATGAAACCTGTCCCTAACTGCGCTGAGGGC
TACGCTTGGCTGATGCATGACGCATTGGTCAATATACCAAAATTTGGGTCTATTCGAGGAAGGTACCCCT
TTTTGTTATCAGGTGATGCAGCGTTGATTCAGGCTACAGCCCTAGAAGACTGGTCTGCTATCATGGCGAA
ACCCGAGCTGGTGTTCACTTACGCGATGCAGGTGTCAGTAGCGTTAAACACCGGACTATACTTACGTCGC
GTTAAGAAAACAGGCTTCGGCACAACTATAGATGACAGCTATGAAGATGGAGCGTTTTTGCAACCGGAGA
CGTTCGTTCAGGCCGCACTAGCATGTTGTACCGGACAAGATGCGCCCCTAAATGGGATGTCAGATGTGTA
TGTCACTTATCCAGATCTTCTAGAATTTGATGCTGTTACACAAGTACCCATCACGGTCATTGAGCCCGCT
GGCTATAACATTGTTGATGATCATTTAGTGGTTGTGGGTGTACCTGTGGCATGTTCACCATACATGATAT
TTCCAGTAGCTGCGTTTGATACTGCAAATCCTTACTGTGGGAATTTTGTCATTAAGGCTGCTAACAAGTA
TCTCCGTAAGGGTGCCGTGTATGATAAACTCGAAGCATGGAAGTTGGCCTGGGCACTGAGGGTAGCCGGG
TATGACACTCACTTCAAAGTGTATGGCGATACACACGGCTTAACTAAGTTCTATGCTGACAACGGTGACA
CATGGACACACATACCTGAATTTGTCACTGACGGTGACGTGATGGAAGTATTCGTTACTGCCATCGAACG
CAGAGCTAGACATTTCGTTGAACTACCTAGACTGAATTCACCAGCATTCTTCAGATCTGTAGAAGTCAGC
ACCACTATATATGATACTCATGTGCAGGCTGGTGCGCATGCGGTGTATCATGCTAGTCGAATCAATCTTG
ATTATGTTAAGCCTGTTTCGACCGGCATTCAGGTGATCAATGCGGGCGAACTTAAGAACTACTGGGGTAG
TGTGCGTCGTACTCAGCAGGGTTTAGGAGTGGTAGGTCTTACGATGCCAGCTGTAATGCCTACCGGAGAA
CCTACAGCTGGCGCTGCCCACGAAGAGTTGATAGAACAGGCGGACAATGTTTTAGTAGAGTAAACGTAAT
CGAACCCTCACACGGACCCCGCCCTACAAGGTACATACTGCAGGAACCAGGTACGTACCCTGCGTGGATT
AGATTCAGGAACAGAGTACAAGCTGTATCGCGTCAGAAAGCCACTCACTTCTTGTTTGACATCGTACCTG
CCGCAGTAATTAGTGATTTTACTACGTCTGACACGTCTTCGTTTGCATACAAATCGCACACCTACGCTGT
AAATGTAACAGCATTGAGGTTCAGTGACACTTATGCCTTGTACGTACAGACTGATACCAACATGACAATT
TTAAGCCCAGCGGCGCGTCGCCAGGCTTCTGCGACGTACTCACAGGTGGCAGGGTTTTGTTATAACACAC
CTACCGTTATGGATTCGCTAGCGAATATCTTGGACGTAGACCGCAATATACGACCCAAACACTTCAAGGG
TTTACGGCTATACACAAGGTCTAAGGTCACTGCTCAACATCATACTCACTTGCGGCCAGACGAGCTAGTG
GAAGCGGCCGCAAAGGTCTCGCCTAGACGTAAATACTACTTAATGTGTGTAGTTGAGCTGCTCGCGAACT
TACAAGTAGATCTTGAAGCAGCAGTAGCTACTATTCTCGCATATGTCCTGACACTAAGTGAAAAATTTGT
ACCAATTTTCTTGGATTCTAGAGCAATATGGGTCGGTGAGCCTGGGCCTGATGCTCTGACTGCACGTCTC
AAGGCCAGTAGTGGGCAGATCAAGAGCATACACACGGCTGATTACGAACCACTCACTGAACTATTCGAGT
TAGCAGTATTGATGAACCGAGGTGTTGGCCATGTCTCTTGGCAAGCTGAAAAGGATCATCGCTTGAATCC
CGACGTGGCTGTAGTTGATCAAGCACGGCTATATTCGTGTGTGCGCGACATGTTCGAAGGATCAAAGCAG
ACGTATAAATATCCCTTTATGACGTGGGATGACTACACTGCAAACAGATGGGAGTGGGTTCCAGGTGGCA
GTGTCCACTCTCAATACGAAGAAGACAACGATTATATCTATCCTGGTCAGTATACTAGGAACAAGTTCAT
AACTGTTAACAAAATGCCCAAACACAAAATATCTAGAATGATAGCATCACCGCCTGAGGTACGAGCTTGG
ACGTCGACGAAGTACGAATGGGGCAAGCAACGTGCTATCTACGGGACGGATCTACGAAGTACACTGATAA
CTAACTTTGCAATGTTCAGGTGCGAGGATGTTCTCACTCACAAGTTCCCAGTAGGCGACCAGGCAGAGGC
AGCAAAGGTGCACAAACGGGTGAACATGATGCTGGACGGTGCCTCTAGTTTCTGCTTCGATTATGATGAC
TTCAATTCTCAGCATTCAATAGCTAGTATGTATACGGTTTTGTGCGCTTTCAGGGACACATTTAGTCGCA
ACATGTCTGATGAACAAGCAGAGGCGATGAACTGGGTGTGTGAGTCCGTCAGACACATGTGGGTACTAGA
TCCTGATACCAAGGAGTGGTACAGACTACAAGGTACATTACTGTCAGGATGGCGGTTAACCACATTTATG
AACACTGTGCTAAACTGGGCGTATATGAAATTAGCTGGCGTATTTGATCTGGATGACGTTCAAGACTCGG
TACACAACGGTGATGATGTTATGATTAGTCTCAACCGCGTGAGCACAGCAGTAAGAATAATGGACGCTAT
GCACCGGATAAATGCGCGAGCACAGCCGGCGAAGTGTAACTTGTTTTCGATAAGTGAATTTCTGAGGGTA
GAACACGGTATGAGCGGAGGCGATGGTCTTGGGGCTCAGTACTTAAGTAGGTCTTGTGCTACTCTTGTAC
ACAGTAGGATTGAGTCTAACGAACCACTGTCAGTAGTACGAGTTATGGAAGCAGACCAGGCTAGATTGCG
CGACCTGGCAAACAGAACGCGGGTACAATCTGCGGTAACAGCGATAAAAGAACAACTCGACAAACGTGTC
ACTAAGATATTCGGAGTTGGTGATGACGTTGTGCGCGACATACACACAGCTCACAGGGTGTGTGGCGGTA
TCTCGACTGATACCTGGGCACCGGTTGAAACTAAGATAATAACAGACAATGAAGCATATGAAATACCATA
CGAAATAGATGATCCATCATTTTGGCCAGGGGTAAATGATTATGCTTATAAAGTCTGGAAAAATTTCGGA
GAACGACTCGAATTTAATAAGATTAAAGATGCCGTAGCTAGAGGGAGTAGGAGCACTATAGCTCTGAAAC
GTAAGGCTAGGATAACATCTAAGAAGAATGAATTCGCTAACAAGTCGGAATGGGAAAGGACAATGTACAA
AGCCTATAAGGGTTTGGCAGTCTCATACTATGCTAACCTGAGCAAATTCATGAGTATACCACCAATGGCG
AACATTGAATTTGGGCAGGCTAGATATGCTATGCAAGCAGCCCTTGATAGTTCTGATCCACTCCGGGCAT
TACAGGTCATACTGTAATTGCCAAAAAGATAATGGGAATTACGGGGGATCCACTAGTTCTAGAGCGGCCG
CCACCGCGGTGGAGCTCCAATTCTGAACCAGTCCTAAAACGAGTAAATAGGACCGGCAATTCTTCAAGCA
ATAAACAGGAATACCAATTATTAAAAGATAACTTAGTCAGATCGTACAATAAAGCTTTGAAGAAAAATGC
GCCTTATTCAATCTTTGCTATAAAAAATGGCCCAAAATCTCACATTGGAAGACATTTGATGACCTCATTT
CTTTCAATGAAGGGCCTAACGGAGTTGACTAATGTTGTGGGAAATTGGAGCGATAAGCGTGCTTCTGCCG
TGGCCAGGACAACGTATACTCATCAGATAACAGCAATACCTGATCACTACTTCGCACTAGTTTCTCGGTA
CTATGCATATGATCCAATATCAAAGGAAATGATAGCATTGAAGGATGAGACTAATCCAATTGAGGAGTGG
CAGCATATAGAACAGCTAAAGGGTAGTGCTGAAGGAAGCATACGATACCCCGCATGGAATGGGATAATAT
CACAGGAGGTACTAGACTACCTTTCATCCTACATAAATAGACGCATATAAGTACGCATTTAAGCATAAAC
ACGCACTATGCCGTTCTTCTCATGTATATATATATACAGGCAACACGCAGATATAGGTGCGACGTGAACA
GTGAGCTGTATGTGCGCAGCTCGCGTTGCATTTTCGGAAGCGCTCGTTTTCGGAAACGCTTTGAAGTTCC
TATTCCGAAGTTCCTATTCTCTAGAAAGTATAGGAACTTCAGAGCGCTTTTGAAAACCAAAAGCGCTCTG
AAGACGCACTTTCAAAAAACCAAAAACGCACCGGACTGTAACGAGCTACTAAAATATTGCGAATACCGCT
TCCACAAACATTGCTCAAAAGTATCTCTTTGCTATATATCTCTGTGCTATATCCCTATATAACCTACCCA
TCCACCTTTCGCTCCTTGAACTTGCATCTAAACTCGACCTCTACATTTTTTATGTTTATCTCTAGTATTA
CTCTTTAGACAAAAAAATTGTAGTAAGAACTATTCATAGAGTGAATCGAAAACAATACGAAAATGTAAAC
ATTTCCTATACGTAGTATATAGAGACAAAATAGAAGAAACCGTTCATAATTTTCTGACCAATGAAGAATC
ATCAACGCTATCACTTTCTGTTCACAAAGTATGCGCAATCCACATCGGTATAGAATATAATCGGGGATGC
CTTTATCTTGAAAAAATGCACCCGCAGCTTCGCTAGTAATCAGTAAACGCGGGAAGTGGAGTCAGGCTTT
TTTTATGGAAGAGAAAATAGACACCAAAGTAGCCTTCTTCTAACCTTAACGGACCTACAGTGCAAAAAGT
TATCAAGAGACTGCATTATAGAGCGCACAAAGGAGAAAAAAAGTAATCTAAGATGCTTTGTTAGAAAAAT
AGCGCTCTCGGGATGCATTTTTGTAGAACAAAAAAGAAGTATAGATTCTTTGTTGGTAAAATAGCGCTCT
CGCGTTGCATTTCTGTTCTGTAAAAATGCAGCTCAGATTCTTTGTTTGAAAAATTAGCGCTCTCGCGTTG
CATTTTTGTTTTACAAAAATGAAGCACAGATTCTTCGTTGGTAAAATAGCGCTTTCGCGTTGCATTTCTG
TTC
